Addgene plasmid #79377: pSB700 Cerulean-Weissman scaffold
Purpose: Cas9 gRNA variant to recruit ms2 proteins
Depositing lab: George Church. Depositing organization: Harvard Medical School. Publication: Comparison of Cas9 activators in multiple species. Chavez A, Tuttle M, Pruitt BW, Ewen-Campen B, Chari R, Ter-Ovanesyan D, Haque SJ, Cecchi RJ, Kowal EJ, Buchthal J, Housden BE, Perrimon N, Collins JJ, Church G. Nat Methods. 2016 May 23. doi: 10.1038/nmeth.3871. PubMed 27214048.
Backbone
  Vector backbone: pSB700
  Vector type: Mammalian Expression, CRISPR
Growth in bacteria
  Bacterial resistance: Ampicillin, 100 μg/mL
  Growth temperature: 37°C
  Growth strain: NEB Stable
  Copy number: High Copy
Gene/Insert
  Gene/Insert name: scaffold
  Species: Synthetic
  Cloning method: Gibson Cloning
  Sequencing primers: 5′ n/a
Terms and licenses: Academic/Nonprofit Terms; Industry Terms: Not Available to Industry
How to cite: pSB700 Cerulean-Weissman scaffold was a gift from George Church (Addgene plasmid # 79377 ; http://n2t.net/addgene:79377 ; RRID:Addgene_79377)
