[The description below was written by a language model from this plasmid's Addgene catalogue record and pLannotate feature annotations shown in this document.]
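Description:
pSB700 Cerulean-Weissman scaffold is a 9.1 kb HIV-1-derived lentiviral transfer plasmid for expressing a modified Streptococcus pyogenes Cas9 guide RNA in mammalian cells. It is catalogued as a mammalian expression/CRISPR vector on the pSB700 backbone. In bacteria it replicates from a high-copy ColE1/pUC-type origin and is selected with ampicillin through the β-lactamase gene. A recombination-tolerant E. coli strain is recorded for propagation, consistent with the repeated LTR sequences. The viral framework comprises two flanking LTR elements (both annotated as truncated), the Ψ packaging signal with an adjoining gag fragment, the Rev response element for Rev-dependent nuclear export of the genomic RNA, and the cPPT/CTS. Short nef and Rev fragments are residual viral sequence rather than functional genes.

The payload consists of two expression units between the LTRs. A human U6 RNA polymerase III promoter drives the synthetic guide scaffold, annotated as a tracrRNA-derived segment followed by an MS2 stem loop and a short terminator. The MS2 hairpin is bound by the bacteriophage MS2 coat protein, so effector domains fused to that protein can be brought to the Cas9-bound locus, matching the stated purpose of recruiting MS2 proteins. No spacer is annotated in the gap between the promoter and the scaffold, and the record does not state a target sequence or how a spacer would be inserted. Downstream, a CAG-type promoter (CMV enhancer, chicken β-actin promoter and chimeric intron) expresses the cyan fluorescent protein mCerulean, with a WPRE to enhance transcript expression. This reporter marks transfected or transduced cells. The associated publication compared Cas9-based transcriptional activators across species, which suggests use of this scaffold variant in such activation experiments.
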