Features (pLannotate 1.2.2; 26 found; start..end, strand, type, name):
    377..634     +  LTR            5' LTR (truncated): truncated 5' long terminal repeat (LTR) from HIV-1
    681..806     +  misc_feature   HIV-1 Ψ: packaging signal of human immunodeficiency virus type 1
    790..1128    +  CDS            HIV-1 gag (fragment): gag protein from human immunodeficiency virus 1; gag
   1303..1536    +  misc_feature   RRE: The Rev response element (RRE) of HIV-1 allows for Rev-dependent mRNA export from the nucleus to the cytoplasm.
   1913..2013    +  CDS            Rev (fragment): human immunodeficiency virus 1 (HIV-1) Rev protein; rev; enhances nuclear export of unspliced and incompletely spliced viral mRNAs
   2028..2143    +  misc_feature   cPPT/CTS: central polypurine tract and central termination sequence of HIV-1 (lacking the first T)
   2246..2486    +  promoter       U6 promoter: RNA polymerase III promoter for human U6 snRNA
   2534..2601    +  misc_RNA       tracrRNA (fragment): trans-activating CRISPR RNA for the Streptococcus pyogenes CRISPR/Cas9 system
   2608..2626    +  misc_RNA       MS2 stem loop: stem loop that binds the bacteriophage MS2 coat protein
   2658..2677    +  terminator     SUP4 terminator: transcription terminator for the S. cerevisiae SUP4 tRNA gene
   2744..3047    +  enhancer       CMV enhancer: human cytomegalovirus immediate early enhancer
   3049..3323    +  promoter       chicken β-actin promoter: No description available
   3325..4342    +  intron         chimeric intron: chimera between introns from chicken β-actin and rabbit β-globin
   4376..5095    +  CDS            mCerulean: enhanced monomeric variant of CFP (Rizzo et al., 2004) mammalian codon-optimized
   5108..5696    +  misc_feature   WPRE: woodchuck hepatitis virus posttranscriptional regulatory element
   5713..6231    +  CDS            nef (fragment): NEF_HV1BR - Experimental evidence at protein level: Swiss-Prot protein existence level 1. Extracellular Nef protein targets CD4(+) T-lymphocytes for apoptosis by interacting with CXCR4 surface receptors (PubMed:14990729). From Human immunodeficiency virus type 1 group M subtype B (isolate BRU/LAI) (HIV-1).
   6279..6536    +  LTR            5' LTR (truncated): truncated 5' long terminal repeat (LTR) from HIV-1
   6689..6705    -  protein_bind   lac operator: The lac repressor binds to the lac operator to inhibit transcription in E. coli. This inhibition can be relieved by adding lactose or isopropyl-β-D-thiogalactopyranoside (IPTG). lac repressor encoded by lacI
   6713..6743    -  promoter       lac promoter: promoter for the E. coli lac operon
   6758..6779    -  protein_bind   CAP binding site: CAP binding activates transcription in the presence of cAMP. E. coli catabolite activator protein
   6792..6884    -  CDS            lacI (fragment): lac repressor; lacI; The lac repressor binds to the lac operator to inhibit transcription in E. coli. This inhibition can be relieved by adding lactose or isopropyl-β-D-thiogalactopyranoside (IPTG).
   7067..7655    -  rep_origin     ori: high-copy-number ColE1/pMB1/pBR322/pUC origin of replication
   7826..8686    -  CDS            AmpR: β-lactamase; bla; confers resistance to ampicillin, carbenicillin, and related antibiotics
   8687..8791    -  promoter       AmpR promoter: bla
   8839..8973    +  polyA_signal   SV40 poly(A) signal: SV40 polyadenylation signal
   9140..329     +  CDS            nef (fragment) (across the origin): NEF_HV1BR - Experimental evidence at protein level: Swiss-Prot protein existence level 1. Extracellular Nef protein targets CD4(+) T-lymphocytes for apoptosis by interacting with CXCR4 surface receptors (PubMed:14990729). From Human immunodeficiency virus type 1 group M subtype B (isolate BRU/LAI) (HIV-1).
>Addgene plasmid #79377 | pSB700 Cerulean-Weissman scaffold | depositor full sequence | sequence record 148550 | pSB700 Cerulean-Weissman scaffold
TGGAAGGGCTAATTCACTCCCAAAGAAGACAAGATATCCTTGATCTGTGGATCTACCACACACAAGGCTA
CTTCCCTGATTAGCAGAACTACACACCAGGGCCAGGGGTCAGATATCCACTGACCTTTGGATGGTGCTAC
AAGCTAGTACCAGTTGAGCCAGATAAGGTAGAAGAGGCCAATAAAGGAGAGAACACCAGCTTGTTACACC
CTGTGAGCCTGCATGGGATGGATGACCCGGAGAGAGAAGTGTTAGAGTGGAGGTTTGACAGCCGCCTAGC
ATTTCATCACGTGGCCCGAGAGCTGCATCCGGAGTACTTCAAGAACTGCTGATATCGAGCTTGCTACAAG
GGACTTTCCGCTGGGGACTTTCCAGGGAGGCGTGGCCTGGGCGGGACTGGGGAGTGGCGAGCCCTCAGAT
CCTGCATATAAGCAGCTGCTTTTTGCCTGTACTGGGTCTCTCTGGTTAGACCAGATCTGAGCCTGGGAGC
TCTCTGGCTAACTAGGGAACCCACTGCTTAAGCCTCAATAAAGCTTGCCTTGAGTGCTTCAAGTAGTGTG
TGCCCGTCTGTTGTGTGACTCTGGTAACTAGAGATCCCTCAGACCCTTTTAGTCAGTGTGGAAAATCTCT
AGCAGTGGCGCCCGAACAGGGACTTGAAAGCGAAAGGGAAACCAGAGGAGCTCTCTCGACGCAGGACTCG
GCTTGCTGAAGCGCGCACGGCAAGAGGCGAGGGGCGGCGACTGGTGAGTACGCCAAAAATTTTGACTAGC
GGAGGCTAGAAGGAGAGAGATGGGTGCGAGAGCGTCAGTATTAAGCGGGGGAGAATTAGATCGCGATGGG
AAAAAATTCGGTTAAGGCCAGGGGGAAAGAAAAAATATAAATTAAAACATATAGTATGGGCAAGCAGGGA
GCTAGAACGATTCGCAGTTAATCCTGGCCTGTTAGAAACATCAGAAGGCTGTAGACAAATACTGGGACAG
CTACAACCATCCCTTCAGACAGGATCAGAAGAACTTAGATCATTATATAATACAGTAGCAACCCTCTATT
GTGTGCATCAAAGGATAGAGATAAAAGACACCAAGGAAGCTTTAGACAAGATAGAGGAAGAGCAAAACAA
AAGTAAGACCACCGCACAGCAAGCGGCCGGCCGCTGATCTTCAGACCTGGAGGAGGAGATATGAGGGACA
ATTGGAGAAGTGAATTATATAAATATAAAGTAGTAAAAATTGAACCATTAGGAGTAGCACCCACCAAGGC
AAAGAGAAGAGTGGTGCAGAGAGAAAAAAGAGCAGTGGGAATAGGAGCTTTGTTCCTTGGGTTCTTGGGA
GCAGCAGGAAGCACTATGGGCGCAGCGTCAATGACGCTGACGGTACAGGCCAGACAATTATTGTCTGGTA
TAGTGCAGCAGCAGAACAATTTGCTGAGGGCTATTGAGGCGCAACAGCATCTGTTGCAACTCACAGTCTG
GGGCATCAAGCAGCTCCAGGCAAGAATCCTGGCTGTGGAAAGATACCTAAAGGATCAACAGCTCCTGGGG
ATTTGGGGTTGCTCTGGAAAACTCATTTGCACCACTGCTGTGCCTTGGAATGCTAGTTGGAGTAATAAAT
CTCTGGAACAGATTTGGAATCACACGACCTGGATGGAGTGGGACAGAGAAATTAACAATTACACAAGCTT
AATACACTCCTTAATTGAAGAATCGCAAAACCAGCAAGAAAAGAATGAACAAGAATTATTGGAATTAGAT
AAATGGGCAAGTTTGTGGAATTGGTTTAACATAACAAATTGGCTGTGGTATATAAAATTATTCATAATGA
TAGTAGGAGGCTTGGTAGGTTTAAGAATAGTTTTTGCTGTACTTTCTATAGTGAATAGAGTTAGGCAGGG
ATATTCACCATTATCGTTTCAGACCCACCTCCCAACCCCGAGGGGACCCGACAGGCCCGAAGGAATAGAA
GAAGAAGGTGGAGAGAGAGACAGAGACAGATCCATTCGATTAGTGAACGGATCTCGACGGTATCGCCTTT
AAAAGAAAAGGGGGGATTGGGGGGTACAGTGCAGGGGAAAGAATAGTAGACATAATAGCAACAGACATAC
AAACTAAAGAATTACAAAAACAAATTACAAAAATTCAAAATTTTCGGGTTTATTACAGGGACAGCAGAGA
TCCAGTTTATCATTAGTGAACGGATCTCGACGGTATCGATCACGAGACTAGCCTCGAGCGGCCGCCCCCT
TCACCGAGGGCCTATTTCCCATGATTCCTTCATATTTGCATATACGATACAAGGCTGTTAGAGAGATAAT
TGGAATTAATTTGACTGTAAACACAAAGATATTAGTACAAAATACGTGACGTAGAAAGTAATAATTTCTT
GGGTAGTTTGCAGTTTTAAAATTATGTTTTAAAATGGACTATCATATGCTTACCGTAACTTGAAAGTATT
TCGATTTCTTGGCTTTATATATCTTGTGGAAAGGACGAAACACCGGAGACGATTAATGCGTCTCGGTTTA
AGAGCTATGCTGGAAACAGCATAGCAAGTTTAAATAAGGCTAGTCCGTTATCAACTTGAAAAAGTGGCAC
CGAGTCGGTGCGGGAGCACATGAGGATCACCCATGTGCGACTCCCACAGTCACTGGGGAGTCTTCCCTTT
TTTTGTTTTTTATGTCTGAATTCTCGACCTCGAGACAAATGGCAGTATTCGTCATTAGTTCATAGCCCAT
ATATGGAGTTCCGCGTTACATAACTTACGGTAAATGGCCCGCCTGGCTGACCGCCCAACGACCCCCGCCC
ATTGACGTCAATAATGACGTATGTTCCCATAGTAACGCCAATAGGGACTTTCCATTGACGTCAATGGGTG
GAGTATTTACGGTAAACTGCCCACTTGGCAGTACATCAAGTGTATCATATGCCAAGTACGCCCCCTATTG
ACGTCAATGACGGTAAATGGCCCGCCTGGCATTATGCCCAGTACATGACCTTATGGGACTTTCCTACTTG
GCAGTACATCTACGTATTAGTCATCGCTATTACCATGGTCGAGGTGAGCCCCACGTTCTGCTTCACTCTC
CCCATCTCCCCCCCCTCCCCACCCCCAATTTTGTATTTATTTATTTTTTAATTATTTTGTGCAGCGATGG
GGGCGGGGGGGGGGGGGCGCGCGCCAGGCGGGGCGGGGCGGGGCGAGGGGCGGGGCGGGGCGAGGCGGAG
AGGTGCGGCGGCAGCCAATCAGAGCGGCGCGCTCCGAAAGTTTCCTTTTATGGCGAGGCGGCGGCGGCGG
CGGCCCTATAAAAAGCGAAGCGCGCGGCGGGCGGGGAGTCGCTGCGACGCTGCCTTCGCCCCGTGCCCCG
CTCCGCCGCCGCCTCGCGCCGCCCGCCCCGGCTCTGACTGACCGCGTTACTCCCACAGGTGAGCGGGCGG
GACGGCCCTTCTCCTCCGGGCTGTAATTAGCGCTTGGTTTAATGACGGCTTGTTTCTTTTCTGTGGCTGC
GTGAAAGCCTTGAGGGGCTCCGGGAGGGCCCTTTGTGCGGGGGGAGCGGCTCGGGGGGTGCGTGCGTGTG
TGTGTGCGTGGGGAGCGCCGCGTGCGGCTCCGCGCTGCCCGGCGGCTGTGAGCGCTGCGGGCGCGGCGCG
GGGCTTTGTGCGCTCCGCAGTGTGCGCGAGGGGAGCGCGGCCGGGGGCGGTGCCCCGCGGTGCGGGGGGG
GCTGCGAGGGGAACAAAGGCTGCGTGCGGGGTGTGTGCGTGGGGGGGTGAGCAGGGGGTGTGGGCGCGTC
GGTCGGGCTGCAACCCCCCCTGCACCCCCCTCCCCGAGTTGCTGAGCACGGCCCGGCTTCGGGTGCGGGG
CTCCGTACGGGGCGTGGCGCGGGGCTCGCCGTGCCGGGCGGGGGGTGGCGGCAGGTGGGGGTGCCGGGCG
GGGCGGGGCCGCCTCGGGCCGGGGAGGGCTCGGGGGAGGGGCGCGGCGGCCCCCGGAGCGCCGGCGGCTG
TCGAGGCGCGGCGAGCCGCAGCCATTGCCTTTTATGGTAATCGTGCGAGAGGGCGCAGGGACTTCCTTTG
TCCCAAATCTGTGCGGAGCCGAAATCTGGGAGGCGCCGCCGCACCCCCTCTAGCGGGCGCGGGGCGAAGC
GGTGCGGCGCCGGCAGGAAGGAAATGGGCGGGGAGGGCCTTCGTGCGTCGCCGCGCCGCCGTCCCCTTCT
CCCTCTCCAGCCTCGGGGCTGTCCGCGGGGGGACGGCTGCCTTCGGGGGGGACGGGGCAGGGCGGGGTTC
GGCTTCTGGCGTGTGACCGGCGGCTCTAGAGCCTCTGCTAACCATGTTCATGCCTTCTTCTTTTTCCTAC
AGCTCCTGGGCAACGTGCTGGTTATTGTGGCCACCATGGTGAGCAAGGGCGAGGAGCTGTTCACCGGGGT
GGTGCCCATCCTGGTCGAGCTGGACGGCGACGTAAACGGCCACAAGTTCAGCGTGTCCGGCGAGGGCGAG
GGCGATGCCACCTACGGCAAGCTGACCCTGAAGTTCATCTGCACCACCGGCAAGCTGCCCGTGCCCTGGC
CCACCCTCGTGACCACCCTGACCTGGGGCGTGCAGTGCTTCGCCCGCTACCCCGACCACATGAAGCAGCA
CGACTTCTTCAAGTCCGCCATGCCCGAAGGCTACGTCCAGGAGCGCACCATCTTCTTCAAGGACGACGGC
AACTACAAGACCCGCGCCGAGGTGAAGTTCGAGGGCGACACCCTGGTGAACCGCATCGAGCTGAAGGGCA
TCGACTTCAAGGAGGACGGCAACATCCTGGGGCACAAGCTGGAGTACAACGCCATCAGCGACAACGTCTA
TATCACCGCCGACAAGCAGAAGAACGGCATCAAGGCCAACTTCAAGATCCGCCACAACATCGAGGACGGC
AGCGTGCAGCTCGCCGACCACTACCAGCAGAACACCCCCATCGGCGACGGCCCCGTGCTGCTGCCCGACA
ACCACTACCTGAGCACCCAGTCCAAGCTGAGCAAAGACCCCAACGAGAAGCGCGATCACATGGTCCTGCT
GGAGTTCGTGACCGCCGCCGGGATCACTCTCGGCATGGACGAGCTGTACAAGTAAAGCGTCTGGAACAAT
CAACCTCTGGATTACAAAATTTGTGAAAGATTGACTGGTATTCTTAACTATGTTGCTCCTTTTACGCTAT
GTGGATACGCTGCTTTAATGCCTTTGTATCATGCTATTGCTTCCCGTATGGCTTTCATTTTCTCCTCCTT
GTATAAATCCTGGTTGCTGTCTCTTTATGAGGAGTTGTGGCCCGTTGTCAGGCAACGTGGCGTGGTGTGC
ACTGTGTTTGCTGACGCAACCCCCACTGGTTGGGGCATTGCCACCACCTGTCAGCTCCTTTCCGGGACTT
TCGCTTTCCCCCTCCCTATTGCCACGGCGGAACTCATCGCCGCCTGCCTTGCCCGCTGCTGGACAGGGGC
TCGGCTGTTGGGCACTGACAATTCCGTGGTGTTGTCGGGGAAGCTGACGTCCTTTCCATGGCTGCTCGCC
TGTGTTGCCACCTGGATTCTGCGCGGGACGTCCTTCTGCTACGTCCCTTCGGCCCTCAATCCAGCGGACC
TTCCTTCCCGCGGCCTGCTGCCGGCTCTGCGGCCTCTTCCGCGTCTTCGCCTTCGCCCTCAGACGAGTCG
GATCTCCCTTTGGGCCGCCTCCCCGCCTGGAATTAATTCTGCAGTCGAGACCTAGAAAAACATGGAGCAA
TCACAAGTAGCAATACAGCAGCTACCAATGCTGATTGTGCCTGGCTAGAAGCACAAGAGGAGGAGGAGGT
GGGTTTTCCAGTCACACCTCAGGTACCTTTAAGACCAATGACTTACAAGGCAGCTGTAGATCTTAGCCAC
TTTTTAAAAGAAAAGAGGGGACTGGAAGGGCTAATTCACTCCCAACGAAGACAAGATATCCTTGATCTGT
GGATCTACCACACACAAGGCTACTTCCCTGATTAGCAGAACTACACACCAGGGCCAGGGGTCAGATATCC
ACTGACCTTTGGATGGTGCTACAAGCTAGTACCAGTTGAGCCAGATAAGGTAGAAGAGGCCAATAAAGGA
GAGAACACCAGCTTGTTACACCCTGTGAGCCTGCATGGGATGGATGACCCGGAGAGAGAAGTGTTAGAGT
GGAGGTTTGACAGCCGCCTAGCATTTCATCACGTGGCCCGAGAGCTGCATCCGGAGTACTTCAAGAACTG
CTGATATCGAGCTTGCTACAAGGGACTTTCCGCTGGGGACTTTCCAGGGAGGCGTGGCCTGGGCGGGACT
GGGGAGTGGCGAGCCCTCAGATCCTGCATATAAGCAGCTGCTTTTTGCCTGTACTGGGTCTCTCTGGTTA
GACCAGATCTGAGCCTGGGAGCTCTCTGGCTAACTAGGGAACCCACTGCTTAAGCCTCAATAAAGCTTGC
CTTGAGTGCTTCAAGTAGTGTGTGCCCGTCTGTTGTGTGACTCTGGTAACTAGAGATCCCTCAGACCCTT
TTAGTCAGTGTGGAAAATCTCTAGCAGTAGTAGTTCATGTCATCTTATTATTCAGTATTTATAACTTGCA
AAGAAATGAATATCAGAGAGTGAGAGGCCTTGACATTGCTAGCGTTTTACCGTCGACCTCTAGCTAGAGC
TTGGCGTAATCATGGTCATAGCTGTTTCCTGTGTGAAATTGTTATCCGCTCACAATTCCACACAACATAC
GAGCCGGAAGCATAAAGTGTAAAGCCTGGGGTGCCTAATGAGTGAGCTAACTCACATTAATTGCGTTGCG
CTCACTGCCCGCTTTCCAGTCGGGAAACCTGTCGTGCCAGCTGCATTAATGAATCGGCCAACGCGCGGGG
AGAGGCGGTTTGCGTATTGGGCGCTCTTCCGCTTCCTCGCTCACTGACTCGCTGCGCTCGGTCGTTCGGC
TGCGGCGAGCGGTATCAGCTCACTCAAAGGCGGTAATACGGTTATCCACAGAATCAGGGGATAACGCAGG
AAAGAACATGTGAGCAAAAGGCCAGCAAAAGGCCAGGAACCGTAAAAAGGCCGCGTTGCTGGCGTTTTTC
CATAGGCTCCGCCCCCCTGACGAGCATCACAAAAATCGACGCTCAAGTCAGAGGTGGCGAAACCCGACAG
GACTATAAAGATACCAGGCGTTTCCCCCTGGAAGCTCCCTCGTGCGCTCTCCTGTTCCGACCCTGCCGCT
TACCGGATACCTGTCCGCCTTTCTCCCTTCGGGAAGCGTGGCGCTTTCTCATAGCTCACGCTGTAGGTAT
CTCAGTTCGGTGTAGGTCGTTCGCTCCAAGCTGGGCTGTGTGCACGAACCCCCCGTTCAGCCCGACCGCT
GCGCCTTATCCGGTAACTATCGTCTTGAGTCCAACCCGGTAAGACACGACTTATCGCCACTGGCAGCAGC
CACTGGTAACAGGATTAGCAGAGCGAGGTATGTAGGCGGTGCTACAGAGTTCTTGAAGTGGTGGCCTAAC
TACGGCTACACTAGAAGAACAGTATTTGGTATCTGCGCTCTGCTGAAGCCAGTTACCTTCGGAAAAAGAG
TTGGTAGCTCTTGATCCGGCAAACAAACCACCGCTGGTAGCGGTGGTTTTTTTGTTTGCAAGCAGCAGAT
TACGCGCAGAAAAAAAGGATCTCAAGAAGATCCTTTGATCTTTTCTACGGGGTCTGACGCTCAGTGGAAC
GAAAACTCACGTTAAGGGATTTTGGTCATGAGATTATCAAAAAGGATCTTCACCTAGATCCTTTTAAATT
AAAAATGAAGTTTTAAATCAATCTAAAGTATATATGAGTAAACTTGGTCTGACAGTTACCAATGCTTAAT
CAGTGAGGCACCTATCTCAGCGATCTGTCTATTTCGTTCATCCATAGTTGCCTGACTCCCCGTCGTGTAG
ATAACTACGATACGGGAGGGCTTACCATCTGGCCCCAGTGCTGCAATGATACCGCGAGACCCACGCTCAC
CGGCTCCAGATTTATCAGCAATAAACCAGCCAGCCGGAAGGGCCGAGCGCAGAAGTGGTCCTGCAACTTT
ATCCGCCTCCATCCAGTCTATTAATTGTTGCCGGGAAGCTAGAGTAAGTAGTTCGCCAGTTAATAGTTTG
CGCAACGTTGTTGCCATTGCTACAGGCATCGTGGTGTCACGCTCGTCGTTTGGTATGGCTTCATTCAGCT
CCGGTTCCCAACGATCAAGGCGAGTTACATGATCCCCCATGTTGTGCAAAAAAGCGGTTAGCTCCTTCGG
TCCTCCGATCGTTGTCAGAAGTAAGTTGGCCGCAGTGTTATCACTCATGGTTATGGCAGCACTGCATAAT
TCTCTTACTGTCATGCCATCCGTAAGATGCTTTTCTGTGACTGGTGAGTACTCAACCAAGTCATTCTGAG
AATAGTGTATGCGGCGACCGAGTTGCTCTTGCCCGGCGTCAATACGGGATAATACCGCGCCACATAGCAG
AACTTTAAAAGTGCTCATCATTGGAAAACGTTCTTCGGGGCGAAAACTCTCAAGGATCTTACCGCTGTTG
AGATCCAGTTCGATGTAACCCACTCGTGCACCCAACTGATCTTCAGCATCTTTTACTTTCACCAGCGTTT
CTGGGTGAGCAAAAACAGGAAGGCAAAATGCCGCAAAAAAGGGAATAAGGGCGACACGGAAATGTTGAAT
ACTCATACTCTTCCTTTTTCAATATTATTGAAGCATTTATCAGGGTTATTGTCTCATGAGCGGATACATA
TTTGAATGTATTTAGAAAAATAAACAAATAGGGGTTCCGCGCACATTTCCCCGAAAAGTGCCACCTGACG
TCGACGGATCGGGAGATCAACTTGTTTATTGCAGCTTATAATGGTTACAAATAAAGCAATAGCATCACAA
ATTTCACAAATAAAGCATTTTTTTCACTGCATTCTAGTTGTGGTTTGTCCAAACTCATCAATGTATCTTA
TCATGTCTGGATCAACTGGATAACTCAAGCTAACCAAAATCATCCCAAACTTCCCACCCCATACCCTATT
ACCACTGCCAATTACCTGTGGTTTCATTTACTCTAAACCTGTGATTCCTCTGAATTATTTTCATTTTAAA
GAAATTGTATTTGTTAAATATGTACTACAAACTTAGTAGT
