>Addgene plasmid #79377 | pSB700 Cerulean-Weissman scaffold | addgene partial sequence | sequence record 151657 | hU6-F 5'-GAGGGCCTATTTCCCATGATT-3'
AGGCTGTTAGAGAGATAATTGGAATTAATTTGACTGTAAACACAAAGATATTAGTACAAAATACGTGACG
TAGAAAGTAATAATTTCTTGGGTAGTTTGCAGTTTTAAAATTATGTTTTAAAATGGACTATCATATGCTT
ACCGTAACTTGAAAGTATTTCGATTTCTTGGCTTTATATATCTTGTGGAAAGGACGAAACACCGGAGACG
ATTAATGCGTCTCGGTTTAAGAGCTATGCTGGAAACAGCATAGCAAGTTTAAATAAGGCTAGTCCGTTAT
CAACTTGAAAAAGTGGCACCGAGTCGGTGCGGGAGCACATGAGGATCACCCATGTGCGACTCCCACAGTC
ACTGGGGAGTCTTCCCTTTTTTTGTTTTTTATGTCTGAATTCTCGACCTCGAGACAAATGGCAGTATTCG
TCATTAGTTCATAGCCCATATATGGAGTTCCGCGTTACATAACTTACGGTAAATGGCCCGCCTGGCTGAC
CGCCCAACGACCCCCGCCCATTGACGTCAATAATGACGTATGTTCCCATAGTAACGCCAATAGGGACTTT
CCATTGACGTCAATGGGTGGAGTATTTACGGTAAACTGCCCACTTGGCAGTACATCAAGTGTATCATATG
CCAAGTACGCCCCCTATTGACGTCAGTGACGGTAAATGGCCCGCCTGGCATTATGCCCAGTACATGACCT
TATGGGACTTTCCTACTTGGCAGTACATCTACGTATTAGTCATCGCTATTACCATGGTCGAGGTGAGCCC
CACGTTCTGCTTCACTCTCCCCATCTCCC
