>Addgene plasmid #79377 | pSB700 Cerulean-Weissman scaffold | addgene partial sequence | sequence record 153976 | WPRE-R 5'-CATAGCGTAAAAGGAGCAACA-3'
AATTTTGTAATCCAGAGGTTGATTGTTCCAGACGCTTTACTTGTACAGCTCGTCCATGCCGAGAGTGATC
CCGGCGGCGGTCACGAACTCCAGCAGGACCATGTGATCGCGCTTCTCGTTGGGGTCTTTGCTCAGCTTGG
ACTGGGTGCTCAGGTAGTGGTTGTCGGGCAGCAGCACGGGGCCGTCGCCGATGGGGGTGTTCTGCTGGTA
GTGGTCGGCGAGCTGCACGCTGCCGTCCTCGATGTTGTGGCGGATCTTGAAGTTGGCCTTGATGCCGTTC
TTCTGCTTGTCGGCGGTGATATAGACGTTGTCGCTGATGGCGTTGTACTCCAGCTTGTGCCCCAGGATGT
TGCCGTCCTCCTTGAAGTCGATGCCCTTCAGCTCGATGCGGTTCACCAGGGTGTCGCCCTCGAACTTCAC
CTCGGCGCGGGTCTTGTAGTTGCCGTCGTCCTTGAAGAAGATGGTGCGCTCCTGGACGTAGCCTTCGGGC
ATGGCGGACTTGAAGAAGTCGTGCTGCTTCATGTGGTCGGGGTAGCGGGCGAAGCACTGCACGCCCCAGG
TCAGGGTGGTCACGAGGGTGGGCCAGGGCACGGGCAGCTTGCCGGTGGTGCAGATGAACTTCAGGGTCAG
CTTGCCGTAGGTGGCATCGCCCTCGCCCTCGCCGGACACGCTGAACTTGTGGCCGTTTACGTCGCCGTCC
AGCTCGACCAGGATGGGCACCACCCCGGTGAACAGCTCCTCGCCCTTGCTCACCATGGTGGCCACAATAA
CCAGCACGTTGCCCAGGAGCTGTAGGAAAAAGAAGAAGGCATGAACATGGTTAGCAGAGGCTCTAGAGCC
GCCGGTCACACGCCAGAAGCCGAACC
